Addgene plasmid #106834: gh173
Purpose: expression of gRNA targeting UGGT2
Depositing lab: Eric-Paul Bennett. Depositing organization: University of Copenhagen. Publication: A validated gRNA library for CRISPR/Cas9 targeting of the human glycosyltransferase genome. Narimatsu Y, Joshi HJ, Zhang Y, Gomes C, Chen YH, Lorenzetti F, Furukawa S, Schjoldager K, Hansen L, Clausen H, Bennett EP, Wandall HH. Glycobiology. 2018 Jan 5. pii: 4791732. doi: 10.1093/glycob/cwx101. PubMed 29315387.
Backbone
  Vector backbone: EPB104
  Backbone manufacturer: Eric-Paul Bennett (Addgene plasmid # 68369)
  Backbone size w/o insert (bp): 2376
  Vector type: Mammalian Expression
Growth in bacteria
  Bacterial resistance: Ampicillin, 100 μg/mL
  Growth temperature: 37°C
  Growth strain: DH5alpha
  Copy number: High Copy
Gene/Insert
  Gene/Insert name: UGGT2
  gRNA/shRNA sequence: TTCGCAGCTCGGCTCCGGGA
  Species: H. sapiens (human)
  Entrez Gene: UGGT2 (a.k.a. UGT2, HUGT2, UGCGL2, FLJ10873, FLJ11485, MGC87276, MGC117360, MGC150689)
  Cloning method: Restriction Enzyme; 5′ cloning site unknown (unknown if destroyed); 3′ cloning site unknown (unknown if destroyed)
  Sequencing primers: 5′ T7NP
Terms and licenses: Academic/Nonprofit Terms; Industry Terms: Not Available to Industry
How to cite: gh173 was a gift from Eric-Paul Bennett (Addgene plasmid # 106834 ; http://n2t.net/addgene:106834 ; RRID:Addgene_106834)
