[The description below was written by a language model from this plasmid's Addgene catalogue record and pLannotate feature annotations shown in this document.]
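Description:
gh173 is a small (about 2.7 kb) mammalian expression plasmid that delivers a single CRISPR guide RNA directed against human UGGT2, built on the EPB104 gRNA cloning backbone. It is propagated in E. coli as a high-copy plasmid through a ColE1/pUC-type origin and is selected with ampicillin via the β-lactamase gene and its native promoter. The annotation also picks up short fragments of an M13 origin, lacZα, lacI and an RSF origin. These appear to be remnants of the parental cloning vector rather than functional elements. No mammalian selection marker or reporter is annotated.

The functional payload is a compact RNA polymerase III cassette: a human U6 promoter followed by a short gap that corresponds to the 20-nucleotide UGGT2-targeting spacer, which is fused directly to the Streptococcus pyogenes Cas9 gRNA scaffold. Transcription from U6 in human cells yields a complete single guide RNA. A T7 promoter lies just upstream of the U6 element and serves as the recorded sequencing primer site for verifying the insert. The plasmid does not encode Cas9, so the nuclease must be supplied separately, for example from a co-transfected plasmid or a Cas9-expressing cell line. The spacer was introduced by restriction enzyme cloning, but the record does not state which sites were used.

The construct belongs to a validated gRNA library covering the human glycosyltransferase genes, and it is intended for Cas9-mediated disruption of UGGT2 in human cells, for example in studies of glycosylation.
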