Features (pLannotate 1.2.2; 10 found; start..end, strand, type, name):
      3..134     -  rep_origin     M13 ori (fragment): M13 bacteriophage origin of replication; arrow indicates direction of (+) strand synthesis
    155..311     -  CDS            lacZα (fragment): LacZα fragment of β-galactosidase; lacZ fragment
    320..338     +  promoter       T7 promoter: promoter for bacteriophage T7 RNA polymerase
    398..638     +  promoter       U6 promoter: RNA polymerase III promoter for human U6 snRNA
    668..743     +  misc_RNA       gRNA scaffold: guide RNA scaffold for the Streptococcus pyogenes CRISPR/Cas9 system
    790..837     -  CDS            lacI (fragment): lac repressor; lacI; The lac repressor binds to the lac operator to inhibit transcription in E. coli. This inhibition can be relieved by adding lactose or isopropyl-β-D-thiogalactopyranoside (IPTG).
    874..914     -  rep_origin     RSF ori (fragment): Plasmids containing the RSF 1030 origin of replication can be propagated in E. coli cells that contain additional plasmids with compatible origins.
    992..1580    -  rep_origin     ori: high-copy-number ColE1/pMB1/pBR322/pUC origin of replication
   1751..2611    -  CDS            AmpR: β-lactamase; bla; confers resistance to ampicillin, carbenicillin, and related antibiotics
   2612..2716    -  promoter       AmpR promoter: bla
>Addgene plasmid #106834 | gh173 | addgene full sequence | sequence record 221385 | Addgene Assembled Full Sequence
CTAAATTGTAAGCGTTAATATTTTGTTAAAATTCGCGTTAAATTTTTGTTAAATCAGCTCATTTTTTAAC
CAATAGGCCGAAATCGGCAAAATCCCTTATAAATCAAAAGAATAGACCGAGATAGGGTTGAGTGGCCGCT
ACAGGGCGCTCCCATTCGCCATTCAGGCTGCGCAACTGTTGGGAAGGGCGTTTCGGTGCGGGCCTCTTCG
CTATTACGCCAGCTGGCGAAAGGGGGATGTGCTGCAAGGCGATTAAGTTGGGTAACGCCAGGGTTTTCCC
AGTCACGACGTTGTAAAACGACGGCCAGTGAGCGCGACGTAATACGACTCACTATAGGGCGAATTGGCGG
AAGGCCGTCAAGGCCACGTGTCTTGTCCAGAGCTCGATATCGAATTCGAGGGCCTATTTCCCATGATTCC
TTCATATTTGCATATACGATACAAGGCTGTTAGAGAGATAATTGGAATTAATTTGACTGTAAACACAAAG
ATATTAGTACAAAATACGTGACGTAGAAAGTAATAATTTCTTGGGTAGTTTGCAGTTTTAAAATTATGTT
TTAAAATGGACTATCATATGCTTACCGTAACTTGAAAGTATTTCGATTTCTTGGCTTTATATATCTTGTG
GAAAGGACGAAACACCGTTCGCAGCTCGGCTCCGGGAGTTTTAGAGCTAGAAATAGCAAGTTAAAATAAG
GCTAGTCCGTTATCAACTTGAAAAAGTGGCACCGAGTCGGTGCTTTTTTTGGTACCTGGAGCACAAGACT
GGCCTCATGGGCCTTCCGCTCACTGCCCGCTTTCCAGTCGGGAAACCTGTCGTGCCAGCTGCATTAACAT
GGTCATAGCTGTTTCCTTGCGTATTGGGCGCTCTCCGCTTCCTCGCTCACTGACTCGCTGCGCTCGGTCG
TTCGGGTAAAGCCTGGGGTGCCTAATGAGCAAAAGGCCAGCAAAAGGCCAGGAACCGTAAAAAGGCCGCG
TTGCTGGCGTTTTTCCATAGGCTCCGCCCCCCTGACGAGCATCACAAAAATCGACGCTCAAGTCAGAGGT
GGCGAAACCCGACAGGACTATAAAGATACCAGGCGTTTCCCCCTGGAAGCTCCCTCGTGCGCTCTCCTGT
TCCGACCCTGCCGCTTACCGGATACCTGTCCGCCTTTCTCCCTTCGGGAAGCGTGGCGCTTTCTCATAGC
TCACGCTGTAGGTATCTCAGTTCGGTGTAGGTCGTTCGCTCCAAGCTGGGCTGTGTGCACGAACCCCCCG
TTCAGCCCGACCGCTGCGCCTTATCCGGTAACTATCGTCTTGAGTCCAACCCGGTAAGACACGACTTATC
GCCACTGGCAGCAGCCACTGGTAACAGGATTAGCAGAGCGAGGTATGTAGGCGGTGCTACAGAGTTCTTG
AAGTGGTGGCCTAACTACGGCTACACTAGAAGAACAGTATTTGGTATCTGCGCTCTGCTGAAGCCAGTTA
CCTTCGGAAAAAGAGTTGGTAGCTCTTGATCCGGCAAACAAACCACCGCTGGTAGCGGTGGTTTTTTTGT
TTGCAAGCAGCAGATTACGCGCAGAAAAAAAGGATCTCAAGAAGATCCTTTGATCTTTTCTACGGGGTCT
GACGCTCAGTGGAACGAAAACTCACGTTAAGGGATTTTGGTCATGAGATTATCAAAAAGGATCTTCACCT
AGATCCTTTTAAATTAAAAATGAAGTTTTAAATCAATCTAAAGTATATATGAGTAAACTTGGTCTGACAG
TTACCAATGCTTAATCAGTGAGGCACCTATCTCAGCGATCTGTCTATTTCGTTCATCCATAGTTGCCTGA
CTCCCCGTCGTGTAGATAACTACGATACGGGAGGGCTTACCATCTGGCCCCAGTGCTGCAATGATACCGC
GAGAACCACGCTCACCGGCTCCAGATTTATCAGCAATAAACCAGCCAGCCGGAAGGGCCGAGCGCAGAAG
TGGTCCTGCAACTTTATCCGCCTCCATCCAGTCTATTAATTGTTGCCGGGAAGCTAGAGTAAGTAGTTCG
CCAGTTAATAGTTTGCGCAACGTTGTTGCCATTGCTACAGGCATCGTGGTGTCACGCTCGTCGTTTGGTA
TGGCTTCATTCAGCTCCGGTTCCCAACGATCAAGGCGAGTTACATGATCCCCCATGTTGTGCAAAAAAGC
GGTTAGCTCCTTCGGTCCTCCGATCGTTGTCAGAAGTAAGTTGGCCGCAGTGTTATCACTCATGGTTATG
GCAGCACTGCATAATTCTCTTACTGTCATGCCATCCGTAAGATGCTTTTCTGTGACTGGTGAGTACTCAA
CCAAGTCATTCTGAGAATAGTGTATGCGGCGACCGAGTTGCTCTTGCCCGGCGTCAATACGGGATAATAC
CGCGCCACATAGCAGAACTTTAAAAGTGCTCATCATTGGAAAACGTTCTTCGGGGCGAAAACTCTCAAGG
ATCTTACCGCTGTTGAGATCCAGTTCGATGTAACCCACTCGTGCACCCAACTGATCTTCAGCATCTTTTA
CTTTCACCAGCGTTTCTGGGTGAGCAAAAACAGGAAGGCAAAATGCCGCAAAAAAGGGAATAAGGGCGAC
ACGGAAATGTTGAATACTCATACTCTTCCTTTTTCAATATTATTGAAGCATTTATCAGGGTTATTGTCTC
ATGAGCGGATACATATTTGAATGTATTTAGAAAAATAAACAAATAGGGGTTCCGCGCACATTTCCCCGAA
AAGTGCCAC
