>Addgene plasmid #106834 | gh173 | addgene partial sequence | sequence record 221386 | hU6-F 5'-GAGGGCCTATTTCCCATGATT-3'
GGAATTAATTTGACTGTAAACACAAAGATATTAGTACAAAATACGTGACGTAGAAAGTAATAATTTCTTG
GGTAGTTTGCAGTTTTAAAATTATGTTTTAAAATGGACTATCATATGCTTACCGTAACTTGAAAGTATTT
CGATTTCTTGGCTTTATATATCTTGTGGAAAGGACGAAACACCGTTCGCAGCTCGGCTCCGGGAGTTTTA
GAGCTAGAAATAGCAAGTTAAAATAAGGCTAGTCCGTTATCAACTTGAAAAAGTGGCACCGAGTCGGTGC
TTTTTTTGGTACCTGGAGCACAAGACTGGCCTCATGGGCCTTCCGCTCACTGCCCGCTTTCCAGTCGGGA
AACCTGTCGTGCCAGCTGCATTAACATGGTCATAGCTGTTTCCTTGCGTATTGGGCGCTCTCCGCTTCCT
CGCTCACTGACTCGCTGCGCTCGGTCGTTCGGGTAAAGCCTGGGGTGCCTAATGAGCAAAAGGCCAGCAA
AAGGCCAGGAACCGTAAAAAGGCCGCGTTGCTGGCGTTTTTCCATAGGCTCCGCCCCCCTGACGAGCATC
ACAAAAATCGACGCTCAAGTCAGAGGTGGCGAAACCCGACAGGACTATAAAGATACCAGGCGTTTCCCCC
TGGAAGCTCCCTCGTGCGCTCTCCTGTTCCGACCCTGCCGCTTACCGGATACCTGTCCGCCTTTCTCCCT
TCGGGAAGCGTGGCGCTTTCTCATAGCTCACGCTGTAGGTATCTCAGTTCGGTGTAGGTCGTTCGCTCCA
AGCTGGGCTGTGTGCACGAACCCCCCGTTCAGCCCGACCGCTGCGCCTTATCCGGTAACTATCGTCTTGA
GTCCAACCCGGTAAGACACGACTTATCGCCACTGGCAGCAGCCACTGGTAACAGGATTAGCAGAGCGAGG
TATGTAGGCGGTGCTACAGAGTTCTTGAAGTGGTGGCCTAACTACGGCTACACT
